Addgene plasmid #143480: TFORF1196
Purpose: Lentiviral vector for overexpressing transcription factor ORFs with unique 24-bp barcodes. Barcodes facilitate identification of transcription factors in pooled screens.
Depositing lab: Feng Zhang. Depositing organization: Broad Institute. Publication: A transcription factor atlas of directed differentiation. Joung J, Ma S, Tay T, Geiger-Schuller KR, Kirchgatterer PC, Verdine VK, Guo B, Arias-Garcia MA, Allen WE, Singh A, Kuksenko O, Abudayyeh OO, Gootenberg JS, Fu Z, Macrae RK, Buenrostro JD, Regev A, Zhang F. Cell. 2023 Jan 5;186(1):209-229.e26. doi: 10.1016/j.cell.2022.11.026. PubMed 36608654.
Backbone
  Vector backbone: pLX_TRC317
  Backbone manufacturer: Broad Institute Genetic Perturbation Platform
  Backbone size w/o insert (bp): 8264
  Vector type: Mammalian Expression, Lentiviral
  Selectable markers: Puromycin
Growth in bacteria
  Bacterial resistance: Ampicillin, 100 μg/mL
  Growth temperature: 37°C
  Growth strain: NEB Stable
  Copy number: High Copy
Gene/Insert
  Gene/Insert name: ZNF577
  Species: H. sapiens (human)
  Insert size (bp): 1559
  Entrez Gene: ZNF577 (a.k.a. MGC4400, FLJ32291)
  Promoter: EF1a
  Cloning method: Unknown
  Sequencing primers: 5′ GGGTGGAGACTGAAGTTAGGCCAG; 3′ CACATAGCGTAAAAGGAGCAACATAG
Terms and licenses: Academic/Nonprofit Terms; Industry Terms: Not Available to Industry
Depositor comments: NM_032679,XM_006723432,XM_006723433,XM_011527408,ENST00000301399 . The transcription factor ORF portion of this plasmid was synthesized by Genewiz. Please test multiple small colonies in case of plasmid recombination. To make this collection available in a timely manner, a portion of this collection was not fully sequenced by Addgene. If an Addgene verified full plasmid sequence is not available, please contact us prior to placing an order to request the full sequence.
How to cite: TFORF1196 was a gift from Feng Zhang (Addgene plasmid # 143480 ; http://n2t.net/addgene:143480 ; RRID:Addgene_143480)
