[The description below was written by a language model from this plasmid's Addgene catalogue record and pLannotate feature annotations shown in this document.]
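Description:
TFORF1196 is a lentiviral mammalian expression plasmid built on the pLX_TRC317 backbone and carrying the human zinc-finger gene ZNF577 as its open reading frame. It belongs to a barcoded transcription factor ORF collection in which each clone carries a unique 24-bp barcode, so that the overexpressed factor can be identified by sequencing in pooled screens. In bacteria the roughly 9.8 kb plasmid is maintained at high copy through a ColE1/pUC-type origin and selected with ampicillin via the bla gene. An f1 origin and remnants of a lacZα/lac promoter cloning region flanked by T7 and T3 promoters are also present in the backbone. The depositor notes a risk of recombination, as is common for LTR-containing plasmids.

The viral cassette has a third-generation, self-inactivating layout. An RSV promoter drives a truncated HIV-1 5' LTR, followed by the Ψ packaging signal with a partial gag sequence, the Rev response element for Rev-dependent export of genomic RNA, and a cPPT/CTS element. It ends with a ΔU3 3' LTR and a downstream SV40 polyadenylation signal. Within the provirus, an SV40 early promoter/origin region precedes the puromycin N-acetyltransferase gene, allowing selection of transduced cells. The strong constitutive EF-1α promoter drives the ZNF577 coding sequence, and a WPRE downstream enhances transcript stability and expression. A short annotated U6 promoter fragment lies between the ORF and the WPRE. The feature table does not annotate the barcode, so its exact position is not stated in the record. The construct is intended for packaging into lentivirus to stably overexpress ZNF577, alone or in pooled transcription factor screens such as directed differentiation studies.
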