Features (pLannotate 1.2.2; 31 found; start..end, strand, type, name):
      5..231     +  promoter       RSV promoter: Rous sarcoma virus enhancer/promoter
    232..412     +  LTR            5' LTR (truncated): truncated 5' long terminal repeat (LTR) from HIV-1
    459..584     +  misc_feature   HIV-1 Ψ: packaging signal of human immunodeficiency virus type 1
    568..931     +  CDS            HIV-1 gag (fragment): gag protein from human immunodeficiency virus 1; gag
   1077..1310    +  misc_feature   RRE: The Rev response element (RRE) of HIV-1 allows for Rev-dependent mRNA export from the nucleus to the cytoplasm.
   1687..1713    +  CDS            Rev (fragment): human immunodeficiency virus 1 (HIV-1) Rev protein; rev; enhances nuclear export of unspliced and incompletely spliced viral mRNAs
   1720..1743    +  promoter       SV40 promoter (fragment): SV40 early promoter
   1744..1815    +  promoter       SV40 promoter (fragment): SV40 enhancer and early promoter
   1839..1974    +  rep_origin     SV40 ori: SV40 origin of replication
   2020..2616    +  CDS            PuroR (fragment): puromycin N-acetyltransferase; pac from Streptomyces; confers resistance to puromycin
   2665..2782    +  misc_feature   cPPT/CTS: central polypurine tract and central termination sequence of HIV-1
   2847..2913    +  CDS            small t antigen (fragment): SV40 (simian virus 40) small t antigen
   2920..4098    +  promoter       EF-1α promoter: strong constitutive promoter for human elongation factor EF-1α
   4115..5569    +  CDS            ZNF577: ZN577_HUMAN - Experimental evidence at transcript level: Swiss-Prot protein existence level 2. May be involved in transcriptional regulation. From Homo sapiens (Human).
   5585..5638    +  promoter       U6 promoter (fragment): RNA polymerase III promoter for human U6 snRNA
   5680..6268    +  misc_feature   WPRE: woodchuck hepatitis virus posttranscriptional regulatory element
   6319..6338    +  misc_feature   cPPT/CTS (fragment): central polypurine tract and central termination sequence of HIV-1
   6340..6573    +  LTR            3' LTR (ΔU3): self-inactivating 3' long terminal repeat (LTR) from HIV-1
   6651..6772    +  polyA_signal   SV40 poly(A) signal: SV40 polyadenylation signal
   6812..6947    +  rep_origin     SV40 ori: SV40 origin of replication
   6968..6986    -  promoter       T7 promoter: promoter for bacteriophage T7 RNA polymerase
   6994..7149    +  CDS            lacZα (fragment): LacZα fragment of β-galactosidase; lacZ fragment
   7154..7582    +  rep_origin     f1 ori (sequence partly withheld): f1 bacteriophage origin of replication; arrow indicates direction of (+) strand synthesis
   7635..7739    +  promoter       AmpR promoter: bla
   7740..8600    +  CDS            AmpR: β-lactamase; bla; confers resistance to ampicillin, carbenicillin, and related antibiotics
   8771..9359    +  rep_origin     ori: high-copy-number ColE1/pMB1/pBR322/pUC origin of replication
   9542..9634    +  CDS            lacI (fragment): lac repressor; lacI; The lac repressor binds to the lac operator to inhibit transcription in E. coli. This inhibition can be relieved by adding lactose or isopropyl-β-D-thiogalactopyranoside (IPTG).
   9647..9668    +  protein_bind   CAP binding site: CAP binding activates transcription in the presence of cAMP. E. coli catabolite activator protein
   9683..9713    +  promoter       lac promoter: promoter for the E. coli lac operon
   9721..9737    +  protein_bind   lac operator: The lac repressor binds to the lac operator to inhibit transcription in E. coli. This inhibition can be relieved by adding lactose or isopropyl-β-D-thiogalactopyranoside (IPTG). lac repressor encoded by lacI
   9782..9800    +  promoter       T3 promoter: promoter for bacteriophage T3 RNA polymerase
>Addgene plasmid #143480 | TFORF1196 | addgene full sequence | sequence record 397891 | Addgene NGS Result
TTAATGTAGTCTTATGCAATACTCTTGTAGTCTTGCAACATGGTAACGATGAGTTAGCAACATGCCTTAC
AAGGAGAGAAAAAGCACCGTGCATGCCGATTGGTGGAAGTAAGGTGGTACGATCGTGCCTTATTAGGAAG
GCAACAGACGGGTCTGACATGGATTGGACGAACCACTGAATTGCCGCATTGCAGAGATATTGTATTTAAG
TGCCTAGCTCGATACATAAACGGGTCTCTCTGGTTAGACCAGATCTGAGCCTGGGAGCTCTCTGGCTAAC
TAGGGAACCCACTGCTTAAGCCTCAATAAAGCTTGCCTTGAGTGCTTCAAGTAGTGTGTGCCCGTCTGTT
GTGTGACTCTGGTAACTAGAGATCCCTCAGACCCTTTTAGTCAGTGTGGAAAATCTCTAGCAGTGGCGCC
CGAACAGGGACTTGAAAGCGAAAGGGAAACCAGAGGAGCTCTCTCGACGCAGGACTCGGCTTGCTGAAGC
GCGCACGGCAAGAGGCGAGGGGCGGCGACTGGTGAGTACGCCAAAAATTTTGACTAGCGGAGGCTAGAAG
GAGAGAGATGGGTGCGAGAGCGTCAGTATTAAGCGGGGGAGAATTAGATCGCGATGGGAAAAAATTCGGT
TAAGGCCAGGGGGAAAGAAAAAATATAAATTAAAACATATAGTATGGGCAAGCAGGGAGCTAGAACGATT
CGCAGTTAATCCTGGCCTGTTAGAAACATCAGAAGGCTGTAGACAAATACTGGGACAGCTACAACCATCC
CTTCAGACAGGATCAGAAGAACTTAGATCATTATATAATACAGTAGCAACCCTCTATTGTGTGCATCAAA
GGATAGAGATAAAAGACACCAAGGAAGCTTTAGACAAGATAGAGGAAGAGCAAAACAAAAGTAAGACCAC
CGCACAGCAAGCGGCCGCTGATCTTCAGACCTGGAGGAGGAGATATGAGGGACAATTGGAGAAGTGAATT
ATATAAATATAAAGTAGTAAAAATTGAACCATTAGGAGTAGCACCCACCAAGGCAAAGAGAAGAGTGGTG
CAGAGAGAAAAAAGAGCAGTGGGAATAGGAGCTTTGTTCCTTGGGTTCTTGGGAGCAGCAGGAAGCACTA
TGGGCGCAGCGTCAATGACGCTGACGGTACAGGCCAGACAATTATTGTCTGGTATAGTGCAGCAGCAGAA
CAATTTGCTGAGGGCTATTGAGGCGCAACAGCATCTGTTGCAACTCACAGTCTGGGGCATCAAGCAGCTC
CAGGCAAGAATCCTGGCTGTGGAAAGATACCTAAAGGATCAACAGCTCCTGGGGATTTGGGGTTGCTCTG
GAAAACTCATTTGCACCACTGCTGTGCCTTGGAATGCTAGTTGGAGTAATAAATCTCTGGAACAGATTTG
GAATCACACGACCTGGATGGAGTGGGACAGAGAAATTAACAATTACACAAGCTTAATACACTCCTTAATT
GAAGAATCGCAAAACCAGCAAGAAAAGAATGAACAAGAATTATTGGAATTAGATAAATGGGCAAGTTTGT
GGAATTGGTTTAACATAACAAATTGGCTGTGGTATATAAAATTATTCATAATGATAGTAGGAGGCTTGGT
AGGTTTAAGAATAGTTTTTGCTGTACTTTCTATAGTGAATAGAGTTAGGCAGGGATATTCACCATTATCG
TTTCAGACCCACCTCCCAACCCCGAGGGGACCCATGCATTGCATCTCAATTAGTCAGCAACCAGGTGTGG
AAAGTCCCCAGGCTCCCCAGCAGGCAGAAGTATGCAAAGCATGCGTCTCAATTAGTCAGCAACCATAGTC
CCGCCCCTAACTCCGCCCATCCCGCCCCTAACTCCGCCCAGTTCCGCCCATTCTCCGCCCCATGGCTGAC
TAATTTTTTTTATTTATGCAGAGGCCGAGGCCGCCTCGGCCTCTGAGCTATTCCAGAAGTAGTGAGGAGG
CTTTTTTGGAGGCCTAGGCTTTTGCAAAAAGCTTTCTAGAGGTACCACCGGAGCTTACCATGACCGAGTA
CAAGCCCACGGTGCGCCTCGCCACCCGCGACGACGTCCCCAGGGCCGTACGCACCCTCGCCGCCGCGTTC
GCCGACTACCCCGCCACGCGCCACACCGTCGATCCGGACCGCCACATCGAGCGGGTCACCGAGCTGCAAG
AACTCTTCCTCACGCGCGTCGGGCTCGACATCGGCAAGGTGTGGGTCGCGGACGACGGCGCCGCCGTGGC
GGTCTGGACCACGCCGGAGAGCGTCGAAGCGGGGGCGGTGTTCGCCGAGATCGGCCCGCGCATGGCCGAG
TTGAGCGGTTCCCGGCTGGCCGCGCAGCAACAGATGGAAGGCCTCCTGGCGCCGCACCGGCCCAAGGAGC
CCGCGTGGTTCCTGGCCACCGTCGGCGTCTCGCCCGACCACCAGGGCAAGGGTCTGGGCAGCGCCGTCGT
GCTCCCCGGAGTGGAGGCGGCCGAGCGCGCCGGGGTGCCCGCCTTCCTGGAGACCTCCGCGCCCCGCAAC
CTCCCCTTCTACGAGCGGCTCGGCTTCACCGTCACCGCCGACGTCGAGGTGCCCGAAGGACCGCGCACCT
GGTGCATGACCCGCAAGCCCGGTGCCAGTTAACGAATTCTAGATCTTGAGACAAATGGCAGTATTCATCC
ACAATTTTAAAAGAAAAGGGGGGATTGGGGGGTACAGTGCAGGGGAAAGAATAGTAGACATAATAGCAAC
AGACATACAAACTAAAGAATTACAAAAACAAATTACAAAAATTCAAAATTTTCGGGTTTATTACAGGGAC
AGCAGAGATCCACTTTGGCGCCGGCTCGAGGCCTGCAGGTGCAAAGATGGATAAAGTTTTAAACAGAGAG
GAATCTTTGCAGCTAATGGACCTTCTAGGTCTTGAAAGGAGTGGGAATTGGCTCCGGTGCCCGTCAGTGG
GCAGAGCGCACATCGCCCACAGTCCCCGAGAAGTTGGGGGGAGGGGTCGGCAATTGAACCGGTGCCTAGA
GAAGGTGGCGCGGGGTAAACTGGGAAAGTGATGTCGTGTACTGGCTCCGCCTTTTTCCCGAGGGTGGGGG
AGAACCGTATATAAGTGCAGTAGTCGCCGTGAACGTTCTTTTTCGCAACGGGTTTGCCGCCAGAACACAG
GTAAGTGCCGTGTGTGGTTCCCGCGGGCCTGGCCTCTTTACGGGTTATGGCCCTTGCGTGCCTTGAATTA
CTTCCACCTGGCTGCAGTACGTGATTCTTGATCCCGAGCTTCGGGTTGGAAGTGGGTGGGAGAGTTCGAG
GCCTTGCGCTTAAGGAGCCCCTTCGCCTCGTGCTTGAGTTGAGGCCTGGCCTGGGCGCTGGGGCCGCCGC
GTGCGAATCTGGTGGCACCTTCGCGCCTGTCTCGCTGCTTTCGATAAGTCTCTAGCCATTTAAAATTTTT
GATGACCTGCTGCGACGCTTTTTTTCTGGCAAGATAGTCTTGTAAATGCGGGCCAAGATCTGCACACTGG
TATTTCGGTTTTTGGGGCCGCGGGCGGCGACGGGGCCCGTGCGTCCCAGCGCACATGTTCGGCGAGGCGG
GGCCTGCGAGCGCGGCCACCGAGAATCGGACGGGGGTAGTCTCAAGCTGGCCGGCCTGCTCTGGTGCCTG
GCCTCGCGCCGCCGTGTATCGCCCCGCCCTGGGCGGCAAGGCTGGCCCGGTCGGCACCAGTTGCGTGAGC
GGAAAGATGGCCGCTTCCCGGCCCTGCTGCAGGGAGCTCAAAATGGAGGACGCGGCGCTCGGGAGAGCGG
GCGGGTGAGTCACCCACACAAAGGAAAAGGGCCTTTCCGTCCTCAGCCGTCGCTTCATGTGACTCCACGG
AGTACCGGGCGCCGTCCAGGCACCTCGATTAGTTCTCGAGCTTTTGGAGTACGTCGTCTTTAGGTTGGGG
GGAGGGGTTTTATGCGATGGAGTTTCCCCACACTGAGTGGGTGGAGACTGAAGTTAGGCCAGCTTGGCAC
TTGATGTAATTCTCCTTGGAATTTGCCCTTTTTGAGTTTGGATCTTGGTTCATTCTCAAGCCTCAGACAG
TGGTTCAAAGTTTTTTTCTTCCATTTCAGGTGTCGTGAGGCTAGCACCGCCACCATGAAAAATGCCACGA
TTGTAATGTCTGTGAGGAGAGAGCAAGGCAGTTCTTCAGGGGAGGGGTCATTGTCATTCGAAGATGTGGC
TGTGGGCTTCACCAGGGAGGAGTGGCAGTTTTTGGACCAGTCTCAGAAGGTCTTGTACAAGGAAGTAATG
TTGGAGAACTACATCAACCTAGTATCAATAGGGTATCGAGGCACCAAGCCAGATTCGCTCTTCAAGTTGG
AGCAAGGAGAACCCCCAGGGATAGCAGAAGGAGCAGCCCACAGTCAAATCTGTCCAGGTTTTGTAATCCA
GAGTAGAAGATATGCAGGAAAAGATTCTGATGCATTTGGTGGATATGGGAGATCATGCCTCCATATCAAG
CGTGACAAAACTCTTACTGGAGTTAAATACCATAGATGTGTTAAACCCAGCAGCCCTAAATCACAGCTCA
ATGACCTACAAAAAATTTGTGCAGGAGGGAAACCACATGAATGCAGTGTGTGCGGGAGAGCCTTCTCCAG
GAAAGCACAGCTTATTCAACATCAGAGAACTGAAAGAGGAGAGAAACCCCATGGATGTGGTGAATGTGGG
AAAACATTCATGAGGAAGATTCAGCTCACTGAGCATCAGAGAACTCACACAGGAGAGAAGCCCCATGAAT
GTAGTGAATGTGGAAAAGCCTTCTCCAGAAAGTCACAGCTCATGGTCCATCAGAGAACCCATACAGGAGA
GAAACCCTACAGATGCAGCAAATGCGGAAAAGCCTTCAGCCGGAAGTGCCGGCTCAATAGACATCAGCGA
TCACATACTGGAGAGAAACTCTATGGGTGCAGTGTGTGTGGGAAAGCCTTTTCTCAGAAGGCATACCTCA
CTGCACACCAGAGACTTCACACAGGAGATAAGCCTTATAAATGCAGTGATTGTGGAAGAACCTTCTATTT
TAAGTCAGACCTGACCAGACATCAGAGGATTCATACGGGAGAGAAACCTTATGAATGTAGTGAGTGTGAA
AAAGCCTTTAGAAGCAAGTCGAAGCTCATTCAGCATCAGCGTACTCACACTGGAGAGAGACCATATTCAT
GCAGAGAATGTGGCAAAGCCTTTGCCCACATGTCAGTCCTCATTAAACATGAGAAAACTCACATAAGAGA
GACAGCCATAAATTCACTGACGGTGGAGAAACCTTCCTCAAGGAGTCATACCTCCTTATACATGAGCGAA
CTCATACAAGAGCAAAAGACTGTGAACACAGTACCTATAGAAATGCCTTCCTCAGGAACCCCGCCATTGT
TAAACAAGAGTGAGCGCCTAGTGGGCAGAAATGTAGTGATTGTGGAACAACCTTTTCCAAGAAATCAAGC
CTTTGTAGTTAATCAGGAATTTGAACAGAGAATAAGCCTCACAAATGAAGTGAATGTGGCCCCATCAGTA
ATAAATTATATCTTGTATCTTACAGATATTGTATCAGAATAGTAATGAACTAGTCCGTAACTTGAAAGTA
TTTCGATTTCTTGGCTTTATATATCTTGTGGAAAGGACGATTGTGTAGGAAGACTTCTTGGCGAACGCGT
TAAGTCGACAATCAACCTCTGGATTACAAAATTTGTGAAAGATTGACTGGTATTCTTAACTATGTTGCTC
CTTTTACGCTATGTGGATACGCTGCTTTAATGCCTTTGTATCATGCTATTGCTTCCCGTATGGCTTTCAT
TTTCTCCTCCTTGTATAAATCCTGGTTGCTGTCTCTTTATGAGGAGTTGTGGCCCGTTGTCAGGCAACGT
GGCGTGGTGTGCACTGTGTTTGCTGACGCAACCCCCACTGGTTGGGGCATTGCCACCACCTGTCAGCTCC
TTTCCGGGACTTTCGCTTTCCCCCTCCCTATTGCCACGGCGGAACTCATCGCCGCCTGCCTTGCCCGCTG
CTGGACAGGGGCTCGGCTGTTGGGCACTGACAATTCCGTGGTGTTGTCGGGGAAATCATCGTCCTTTCCT
TGGCTGCTCGCCTGTGTTGCCACCTGGATTCTGCGCGGGACGTCCTTCTGCTACGTCCCTTCGGCCCTCA
ATCCAGCGGACCTTCCTTCCCGCGGCCTGCTGCCGGCTCTGCGGCCTCTTCCGCGTCTTCGCCTTCGCCC
TCAGACGAGTCGGATCTCCCTTTGGGCCGCCTCCCCGCGTCGACTTTAAGACCAATGACTTACAAGGCAG
CTGTAGATCTTAGCCACTTTTTAAAAGAAAAGGGGGGACTGGAAGGGCTAATTCACTCCCAACGAAGACA
AGATCTGCTTTTTGCTTGTACTGGGTCTCTCTGGTTAGACCAGATCTGAGCCTGGGAGCTCTCTGGCTAA
CTAGGGAACCCACTGCTTAAGCCTCAATAAAGCTTGCCTTGAGTGCTTCAAGTAGTGTGTGCCCGTCTGT
TGTGTGACTCTGGTAACTAGAGATCCCTCAGACCCTTTTAGTCAGTGTGGAAAATCTCTAGCAGTACGTA
TAGTAGTTCATGTCATCTTATTATTCAGTATTTATAACTTGCAAAGAAATGAATATCAGAGAGTGAGAGG
AACTTGTTTATTGCAGCTTATAATGGTTACAAATAAAGCAATAGCATCACAAATTTCACAAATAAAGCAT
TTTTTTCACTGCATTCTAGTTGTGGTTTGTCCAAACTCATCAATGTATCTTATCATGTCTGGCTCTAGCT
ATCCCGCCCCTAACTCCGCCCATCCCGCCCCTAACTCCGCCCAGTTCCGCCCATTCTCCGCCCCATGGCT
GACTAATTTTTTTTATTTATGCAGAGGCCGAGGCCGCCTCGGCCTCTGAGCTATTCCAGAAGTAGTGAGG
AGGCTTTTTTGGAGGCCTAGGGACGTACCCAATTCGCCCTATAGTGAGTCGTATTACGCGCGCTCACTGG
CCGTCGTTTTACAACGTCGTGACTGGGAAAACCCTGGCGTTACCCAACTTAATCGCCTTGCAGCACATCC
CCCTTTCGCCAGCTGGCGTAATAGCGAAGAGGCCCGCACCGATCGCCCTTCCCAACAGTTGCGCAGCCTG
AATGGCGAATGGG
[124 nt withheld, positions 7154-7277]
C
[91 nt withheld, positions 7279-7369]
A
[49 nt withheld, positions 7371-7419]
CCTTTGACGTTGGAGTCCACGTTCTTT
[37 nt withheld, positions 7447-7483]
ACCCTATCTCGGTCTATTCTTTTGATTTATAAGGGATTTTGCCGATTTCGGCCTATTGGTTAAAAAATGA
GCTGATTTAACAAAAATTTAACGCGAATTTTAACAAAATATTAACGCTTACAATTTAGGTGGCACTTTTC
GGGGAAATGTGCGCGGAACCCCTATTTGTTTATTTTTCTAAATACATTCAAATATGTATCCGCTCATGAG
ACAATAACCCTGATAAATGCTTCAATAATATTGAAAAAGGAAGAGTATGAGTATTCAACATTTCCGTGTC
GCCCTTATTCCCTTTTTTGCGGCATTTTGCCTTCCTGTTTTTGCTCACCCAGAAACGCTGGTGAAAGTAA
AAGATGCTGAAGATCAGTTGGGTGCACGAGTGGGTTACATCGAACTGGATCTCAACAGCGGTAAGATCCT
TGAGAGTTTTCGCCCCGAAGAACGTTTTCCAATGATGAGCACTTTTAAAGTTCTGCTATGTGGCGCGGTA
TTATCCCGTATTGACGCCGGGCAAGAGCAACTCGGTCGCCGCATACACTATTCTCAGAATGACTTGGTTG
AGTACTCACCAGTCACAGAAAAGCATCTTACGGATGGCATGACAGTAAGAGAATTATGCAGTGCTGCCAT
AACCATGAGTGATAACACTGCGGCCAACTTACTTCTGACAACGATCGGAGGACCGAAGGAGCTAACCGCT
TTTTTGCACAACATGGGGGATCATGTAACTCGCCTTGATCGTTGGGAACCGGAGCTGAATGAAGCCATAC
CAAACGACGAGCGTGACACCACGATGCCTGTAGCAATGGCAACAACGTTGCGCAAACTATTAACTGGCGA
ACTACTTACTCTAGCTTCCCGGCAACAATTAATAGACTGGATGGAGGCGGATAAAGTTGCAGGACCACTT
CTGCGCTCGGCCCTTCCGGCTGGCTGGTTTATTGCTGATAAATCTGGAGCCGGTGAGCGTGGGTCTCGCG
GTATCATTGCAGCACTGGGGCCAGATGGTAAGCCCTCCCGTATCGTAGTTATCTACACGACGGGGAGTCA
GGCAACTATGGATGAACGAAATAGACAGATCGCTGAGATAGGTGCCTCACTGATTAAGCATTGGTAACTG
TCAGACCAAGTTTACTCATATATACTTTAGATTGATTTAAAACTTCATTTTTAATTTAAAAGGATCTAGG
TGAAGATCCTTTTTGATAATCTCATGACCAAAATCCCTTAACGTGAGTTTTCGTTCCACTGAGCGTCAGA
CCCCGTAGAAAAGATCAAAGGATCTTCTTGAGATCCTTTTTTTCTGCGCGTAATCTGCTGCTTGCAAACA
AAAAAACCACCGCTACCAGCGGTGGTTTGTTTGCCGGATCAAGAGCTACCAACTCTTTTTCCGAAGGTAA
CTGGCTTCAGCAGAGCGCAGATACCAAATACTGTTCTTCTAGTGTAGCCGTAGTTAGGCCACCACTTCAA
GAACTCTGTAGCACCGCCTACATACCTCGCTCTGCTAATCCTGTTACCAGTGGCTGCTGCCAGTGGCGAT
AAGTCGTGTCTTACCGGGTTGGACTCAAGACGATAGTTACCGGATAAGGCGCAGCGGTCGGGCTGAACGG
GGGGTTCGTGCACACAGCCCAGCTTGGAGCGAACGACCTACACCGAACTGAGATACCTACAGCGTGAGCT
ATGAGAAAGCGCCACGCTTCCCGAAGGGAGAAAGGCGGACAGGTATCCGGTAAGCGGCAGGGTCGGAACA
GGAGAGCGCACGAGGGAGCTTCCAGGGGGAAACGCCTGGTATCTTTATAGTCCTGTCGGGTTTCGCCACC
TCTGACTTGAGCGTCGATTTTTGTGATGCTCGTCAGGGGGGCGGAGCCTATGGAAAAACGCCAGCAACGC
GGCCTTTTTACGGTTCCTGGCCTTTTGCTGGCCTTTTGCTCACATGTTCTTTCCTGCGTTATCCCCTGAT
TCTGTGGATAACCGTATTACCGCCTTTGAGTGAGCTGATACCGCTCGCCGCAGCCGAACGACCGAGCGCA
GCGAGTCAGTGAGCGAGGAAGCGGAAGAGCGCCCAATACGCAAACCGCCTCTCCCCGCGCGTTGGCCGAT
TCATTAATGCAGCTGGCACGACAGGTTTCCCGACTGGAAAGCGGGCAGTGAGCGCAACGCAATTAATGTG
AGTTAGCTCACTCATTAGGCACCCCAGGCTTTACACTTTATGCTTCCGGCTCGTATGTTGTGTGGAATTG
TGAGCGGATAACAATTTCACACAGGAAACAGCTATGACCATGATTACGCCAAGCGCGCAATTAACCCTCA
CTAAAGGGAACAAAAGCTGGAGCTGCAAGC
