>Addgene plasmid #143480 | TFORF1196 | depositor partial sequence | sequence record 282579 | Insert
ACCGCCACCATGAAAAATGCCACGATTGTAATGTCTGTGAGGAGAGAGCAAGGCAGTTCTTCAGGGGAGG
GGTCATTGTCATTCGAAGATGTGGCTGTGGGCTTCACCAGGGAGGAGTGGCAGTTTTTGGACCAGTCTCA
GAAGGTCTTGTACAAGGAAGTAATGTTGGAGAACTACATCAACCTAGTATCAATAGGGTATCGAGGCACC
AAGCCAGATTCGCTCTTCAAGTTGGAGCAAGGAGAACCCCCAGGGATAGCAGAAGGAGCAGCCCACAGTC
AAATCTGTCCAGGTTTTGTAATCCAGAGTAGAAGATATGCAGGAAAAGATTCTGATGCATTTGGTGGATA
TGGGAGATCATGCCTCCATATCAAGCGTGACAAAACTCTTACTGGAGTTAAATACCATAGATGTGTTAAA
CCCAGCAGCCCTAAATCACAGCTCAATGACCTACAAAAAATTTGTGCAGGAGGGAAACCACATGAATGCA
GTGTGTGCGGGAGAGCCTTCTCCAGGAAAGCACAGCTTATTCAACATCAGAGAACTGAAAGAGGAGAGAA
ACCCCATGGATGTGGTGAATGTGGGAAAACATTCATGAGGAAGATTCAGCTCACTGAGCATCAGAGAACT
CACACAGGAGAGAAGCCCCATGAATGTAGTGAATGTGGAAAAGCCTTCTCCAGAAAGTCACAGCTCATGG
TCCATCAGAGAACCCATACAGGAGAGAAACCCTACAGATGCAGCAAATGCGGAAAAGCCTTCAGCCGGAA
GTGCCGGCTCAATAGACATCAGCGATCACATACTGGAGAGAAACTCTATGGGTGCAGTGTGTGTGGGAAA
GCCTTTTCTCAGAAGGCATACCTCACTGCACACCAGAGACTTCACACAGGAGATAAGCCTTATAAATGCA
GTGATTGTGGAAGAACCTTCTATTTTAAGTCAGACCTGACCAGACATCAGAGGATTCATACGGGAGAGAA
ACCTTATGAATGTAGTGAGTGTGAAAAAGCCTTTAGAAGCAAGTCGAAGCTCATTCAGCATCAGCGTACT
CACACTGGAGAGAGACCATATTCATGCAGAGAATGTGGCAAAGCCTTTGCCCACATGTCAGTCCTCATTA
AACATGAGAAAACTCACATAAGAGAGACAGCCATAAATTCACTGACGGTGGAGAAACCTTCCTCAAGGAG
TCATACCTCCTTATACATGAGCGAACTCATACAAGAGCAAAAGACTGTGAACACAGTACCTATAGAAATG
CCTTCCTCAGGAACCCCGCCATTGTTAAACAAGAGTGAGCGCCTAGTGGGCAGAAATGTAGTGATTGTGG
AACAACCTTTTCCAAGAAATCAAGCCTTTGTAGTTAATCAGGAATTTGAACAGAGAATAAGCCTCACAAA
TGAAGTGAATGTGGCCCCATCAGTAATAAATTATATCTTGTATCTTACAGATATTGTATCAGAATAGTAA
TGAACTAGTCCGTAACTTGAAAGTATTTCGATTTCTTGGCTTTATATATCTTGTGGAAAGGACGATTGTG
TAGGAAGACTTCTTGGCGA
