>Addgene plasmid #143480 | TFORF1196 | depositor partial sequence | sequence record 282580 | Barcode
TTGTGTAGGAAGACTTCTTGGCGA
